>Addgene plasmid #192409 | LLP765_L2pV3_ANIMPLYB_B3RT_FRT_OCS_Rluc_1IF_lacZ | addgene full sequence | sequence record 407042 | Addgene NGS Result
GTGCCGAATTCGGATCCGGAGGGTTGCTTAAGAATAAGTAATTCTTAAGCAACCTCGACAAAATTTAGAA
CGAACTTAATTATGATCTCAAATACATTGATACATATCTCATCTAGATCTAGGTTATCATTATGTAAGAA
AGTTTTGACGAATATGGCACGACAAAATGGCTAGACTCGATGTAATTGGTATCTCAACTCAACATTATAC
TTATACCAAACATTAGTTAGACAAAATTTAAACAACTATTTTTTATGTATGCAAGAGTCAGCATATGTAT
AATTGATTCAGAATCGTTTTGACGAGTTCGGATGTAGTAGTAGCCATTATTTAATGTACATACTAATCGT
GAATAGTGAATATGATGAAACATTGTATCTTATTGTATAAATATCCATAAACACATCATGAAAGACACTT
TCTTTCACGGTCTGAATTAATTATGATACAATTCTAATAGAAAACGAATTAAATTACGTTGAATTGTATG
AAATCTAATTGAACAAGCCAACCACGACGACGACTAACGTTGCCTGGATTGACTCGGTTTAAGTTAACCA
CTAAAAAAACGGAGCTGTCATGTAACACGCGGATCGAGCAGGTCACAGTCATGAAGCCATCAAAGCAAAA
GAACTAATCCAAGGGCTGAGATGATTAATTAGTTTAAAAATTAGTTAACACGAGGGAAAAGGCTGTCTGA
CAGCCAGGTCACGTTATCTTTACCTGTGGTCGAAATGATTCGTGTCTGTCGATTTTAATTATTTTTTTGA
AAGGCCGAAAATAAAGTTGTAAGAGATAAACCCGCCTATATAAATTCATATATTTTCCTCTCCGCTTTGA
AGGTTGCTTAAGAATAAGTAATTCTTAAGCAACCTACTGTATTTTTACAACAATTACCAACAACAACAAA
GAAGTTCCTATTCTCTAGAAAGTATAGGAACTTCCTGCTTTAATGAGATATGCGAGAAGCCTATGATCGC
ATGATATTTGCTTTCAATTCTGTTGTGCACGTTGTAAAAAACCTGAGCATGTGTAGCTCAGATCCTTACC
GCCGGTTTCGGTTCATTCTAATGAATATATCACCCGTTACTATCGTATTTTTATGAATAATATTCTCCGT
TCAATTTACTGATTGTACCCTACTACTTATATGTACAATATTAAAATGAAAACAATATATTGTGCTGAAT
AGGTTTATAGCGACATCTATGATAGAGCGCCACAATAACAAACAATTGCGTTTTATTATTACAAATCCAA
TTTTAAAAAAAGCGGCAGAACCGGTCAAACCTAAAAGACTGATTACATAAATCTTATTCAAATTTCAAAA
GTGCCCCAGGGGCTAGTATCTACGACACACCGAGCGGCGAACTAATAACGCTCACTGAAGGGAACTCCGG
TTCCCCGCCGGCGCGCATGGGTGAGATTCCTTGAAGTTGAGTATTGGCCGTCCGCTCTACCGAAAGTTAC
GGGCACCATTCAACCCGGTCCAGCACGGCGGCCGGGTAACCGACTTGCTGCCCCGAGAATTATGCAGCAT
TTTTTTGGTGTATGTGGGCCCCAAATGAAGTGCAGGTCAAACCTTGACAGTGACGACAAATCGTTGGGCG
GGTCCAGGGCGAATTTTGCGACAACATGTCGAGGCTCAGCAGGAAGTTCCTATTCTCTAGAAAGTATAGG
AACTTCCAACAAACAACATTACAATTACTATTTACAATTACAATGACTTCAAAGGTGTATGATCCTGAGC
AGGTAAGTTTCTGCTTCTACCTTTGATATATATATAATAATTATCATTAATTAGTAGTAATATAATATTT
CAAATATTTTTTTCAAAATAAAAGAATGTAGTATATAGCAATTGCTTTTCTGTAGTTTATAAGTGTGTAT
ATTTTAATTTATAACTTTTCTAATATATGACCAAAATTTGTTGATGTGCAGAGAAAAAGAATGATAACTG
GTCCACAATGGTGGGCAAGATGTAAACAGATGAACGTGCTTGATTCTTTCATTAATTACTACGATTCAGA
AAAGCACGCTGAGAATGCAGTTATCTTTCTTCACGGAAACGCTGCATCTTCATATTTGTGGAGACATGTT
GTGCCTCACATTGAACCAGTGGCTAGGTGTATTATCCCAGATCTTATCGGAATGGGAAAGTCTGGTAAAT
CTGGAAATGGTTCTTACAGACTTTTGGATCATTATAAGTACCTCACAGCTTGGTTCGAACTTCTCAACTT
ACCTAAGAAGATTATTTTCGTTGGACACGATTGGGGTGCTTGCTTGGCATTCCATTACTCATACGAACAC
CAAGATAAGATCAAAGCTATAGTTCATGCAGAGAGTGTTGTGGATGTGATAGAATCTTGGGATGAGTGGC
CAGATATTGAAGAGGATATTGCTTTGATCAAGTCTGAAGAGGGAGAAAAGATGGTTCTCGAAAATAACTT
TTTCGTGGAAACTATGCTTCCTTCAAAGATTATGAGAAAATTGGAACCAGAAGAGTTTGCTGCATATCTC
GAACCTTTCAAGGAAAAAGGAGAGGTTAGAAGGCCAACACTCAGTTGGCCTAGGGAAATACCATTAGTTA
AGGGAGGTAAACCTGATGTTGTGCAGATCGTGAGAAATTATAACGCTTACCTTAGGGCATCAGATGATTT
GCCTAAGATGTTCATCGAGTCAGATCCAGGATTTTTCAGTAATGCTATAGTTGAAGGTGCAAAGAAATTT
CCAAACACCGAGTTCGTTAAGGTGAAAGGATTGCATTTCTCACAAGAAGATGCTCCTGATGAGATGGGAA
AGTATATTAAGTCTTTTGTTGAAAGAGTGCTCAAAAACGAGCAGGGTTCTCGATCTGATGCTTCTGAAGT
AACGTCAACAAGCTCCCAGTCTGAGGTATGCACAGTGGAAACGCCAGGTTGTGTTGGTTCTTAAGCTTCT
CTAGCTAGAGTCGATCGACAAGCTCGAGTTTCTCCATAATAATGTGTGAGTAGTTCCCAGATAAGGGAAT
TAGGGTTCCTATAGGGTTTCGCTCATGTGTTGAGCATATAAGAAACCCTTAGTATGTATTTGTATTTGTA
AAATACTTCTATCAATAAAATTTCTAATTCCTAAAACCAAAATCCAGTACTAAAATCCAGATCGCTGCAA
GAATTCAAGCTTGGAGCCAACACTCGAATCCCCACCCGTTGGACCAAACCCGGCTCATTAAGCGTCGGTT
CAGATTTATTTCCTTTATTTAAAAAAAAGGAAAGGGTAAAAAATAGAAAATTGGAAACAGTTAAAGCCCA
AAATTGTAATTTACCGAGAATTGTAAATTTACCTGAAAACCCTACGCTATAGTTTCGACTATAAATACCA
AACTTAGGACCTCACTTCAGAATCCCCTCGTCGCTGCGTCTCTCTCCCGCAACCTTCGATTTTCGTTTAT
TCGCATCCATCGGAGAGAGAAAACAATCAATAAGCGACCTACTACAAACAAGTAAGTAAGAGAAAAACCA
AAAGAAGAAGAGAAACAACAAGAAGAAGTAATGGAGGACGCCAAAAACATAAAGAAAGGCCCGGCGCCAT
TCTATCCTCTAGAGGATGGAACCGCTGGAGAGCAACTGCATAAGGCTATGAAGAGATACGCCCTGGTTCC
TGGAACAATTGCTTTTACAGATGCACATATCGAGGTGAACATCACGTACGCGGAATACTTCGAAATGTCC
GTTCGGTTGGCAGAAGCTATGAAACGATATGGGCTGAATACAAATCACAGAATCGTCGTATGCAGTGAAA
ACTCTCTTCAATTCTTTATGCCGGTGTTGGGCGCGTTATTTATCGGAGTTGCAGTTGCGCCCGCGAACGA
CATTTATAATGAACGTGAATTGCTCAACAGTATGAACATTTCGCAGCCTACCGTAGTGTTTGTTTCCAAA
AAGGGGTTGCAAAAAATTTTGAACGTGCAAAAAAAATTACCAATAATCCAGAAAATTATTATCATGGATT
CTAAAACGGATTACCAGGGATTTCAGTCGATGTACACGTTCGTCACATCTCATCTACCTCCCGGTTTTAA
TGAATACGATTTTGTACCAGAGTCCTTTGATCGTGACAAAACAATTGCACTGATAATGAATTCCTCTGGA
TCTACTGGGTTACCTAAGGGTGTGGCCCTTCCGCATAGAACTGCCTGCGTCAGATTCTCGCATGCCAGAG
ATCCTATTTTTGGCAATCAAATCATTCCGGATACTGCGATTTTAAGTGTTGTTCCATTCCATCACGGTTT
TGGAATGTTTACTACACTCGGATATTTGATATGTGGATTTCGAGTCGTCTTAATGTATAGATTTGAAGAA
GAGCTGTTTTTACGATCCCTTCAGGATTACAAAATTCAAAGTGCGTTGCTAGTACCAACCCTATTTTCAT
TCTTCGCCAAAAGCACTCTGATTGACAAATACGATTTATCTAATTTACACGAAATTGCTTCTGGGGGCGC
ACCTCTTTCGAAAGAAGTCGGGGAAGCGGTTGCAAAACGCTTCCATCTTCCAGGGATACGACAAGGATAT
GGGCTCACTGAGACTACATCAGCTATTCTGATTACACCCGAGGGGGATGATAAACCGGGCGCGGTCGGTA
AAGTTGTTCCATTTTTTGAAGCGAAGGTTGTGGATCTGGATACCGGGAAAACGCTGGGCGTTAATCAGAG
AGGCGAATTATGTGTCAGAGGACCTATGATTATGTCCGGTTATGTAAACAATCCGGAAGCGACCAACGCC
TTGATTGACAAGGATGGATGGCTACATTCTGGAGACATAGCTTACTGGGACGAGGACGAACACTTCTTCA
TAGTTGACCGCTTGAAGTCTTTAATTAAATACAAAGGATATCAGGTGGCCCCCGCTGAATTGGAATCGAT
ATTGTTACAACACCCCAACATCTTCGACGCGGGCGTGGCAGGTCTGCCCGACGATGACGCCGGTGAACTT
CCCGCCGCCGTTGTTGTTTTGGAGCACGGAAAGACGATGACGGAAAAAGAGATCGTGGATTACGTCGCCA
GTCAAGTAACAACCGCGAAAAAGTTGCGCGGAGGAGTTGTGTTTGTGGACGAAGTACCGAAAGGTCTTAC
CGGAAAACTCGACGCAAGAAAAATCAGAGAGATCCTCATAAAGGCCAAGAAGGGCGGAAAGTCCAAATTG
TAAGCTTGATCCCCCGTCGACAGCTAGCTATATCATCAATTTATGTATTACACATAATATCGCACTCAGT
CTTTCATCTACGGCAATGTACCAGCTGATATAATCAGTTATTGAAATATTTCTGAATTTAAACTTGCATC
AATAAATTTATGTTTTTGCTTGGACTATAATACCTGACTTGTTATTTTATCAATAAATATTTAAACTATA
TTTCTTTCAAGATCGCTACTAGAATTCGAGCTCGGAGCCAACACTCGAATCCCCACCCGTTGGACCAAAC
CCGGCTCATTAAGCGTCGGTTCAGATTTATTTCCTTTATTTAAAAAAAAGGAAAGGGTAAAAAATAGAAA
ATTGGAAACAGTTAAAGCCCAAAATTGTAATTTACCGAGAATTGTAAATTTACCTGAAAACCCTACGCTA
TAGTTTCGACTATAAATACCAAACTTAGGACCTCACTTCAGAATCCCCTCGTCGCTGCGTCTCTCTCCCG
CAACCTTCGATTTTCGTTTATTCGCATCCATCGGAGAGAGAAAACAATCAATAAGCGACCTACTGTATTT
TTACAACAATTACCAACAACAACAAACAACAAACAACATTACAATTACTATTTACAATTACAATGGCTCC
TAAGAAGAAGAGGAAGGTGATGAGCCAGTTCGACATCCTGTGCAAGACCCCCCCCAAGGTGCTGGTGCGG
CAGTTCGTGGAGAGATTCGAGAGGCCCAGCGGCGAGAAGATCGCCAGCTGTGCCGCCGAGCTGACCTACC
TGTGCTGGATGATCACCCACAACGGCACCGCCATCAAGAGGGCCACCTTCATGAGCTACAACACCATCAT
CAGCAACAGCCTGAGCTTCGACATCGTGAACAAGAGCCTGCAGTTCAAGTACAAGACCCAGAAGGCCACC
ATCCTGGAGGCCAGCCTGAAGAAGCTGATCCCCGCCTGGGAGTTCACCATCATCCCTTACAACGGCCAGA
AGCACCAGAGCGACATCACCGACATCGTGTCCAGCCTGCAGCTGCAGTTCGAGAGCAGCGAGGAGGCCGA
CAAGGGCAACAGCCACAGCAAGAAGATGCTGAAGGCCCTGCTGTCCGAGGGCGAGAGCATCTGGGAGATC
ACCGAGAAGATCCTGAACAGCTTCGAGTACACCAGCAGGTTCACCAAGACCAAGACCCTGTACCAGTTCC
TGTTCCTGGCCACATTCATCAACTGCGGCAGGTTCAGCGACATCAAGAACGTGGACCCCAAGAGCTTCAA
GCTGGTGCAGAACAAGTACCTGGGCGTGATCATTCAGTGCCTGGTGACCGAGACTAAGACAAGCGTGTCC
AGGTAAGTTTCTGCTTCTACCTTTGATATATATATAATAATTATCATTAATTAGTAGTAATATAATATTT
CAAATATTTTTTTCAAAATAAAAGAATGTAGTATATAGCAATTGCTTTTCTGTAGTTTATAAGTGTGTAT
ATTTTAATTTATAACTTTTCTAATATATGACCAAAATTTGTTGATGTGCAGGCACATCTACTTTTTCAGC
GCCAGAGGCAGGATCGACCCCCTGGTGTACCTGGACGAGTTCCTGAGGAACAGCGAGCCCGTGCTGAAGA
GAGTGAACAGGACCGGCAACAGCAGCAGCAACAAGCAGGAGTACCAGCTGCTGAAGGACAACCTGGTGCG
CAGCTACAACAAGGCCCTGAAGAAGAACGCCCCCTACCCCATCTTCGCTATCAAGAACGGCCCTAAGAGC
CACATCGGCAGGCACCTGATGACCAGCTTTCTGAGCATGAAGGGCCTGACCGAGCTGACAAACGTGGTGG
GCAACTGGAGCGACAAGAGGGCCTCCGCCGTGGCCAGGACCACCTACACCCACCAGATCACCGCCATCCC
CGACCACTACTTCGCCCTGGTGTCCAGGTACTACGCCTACGACCCCATCAGCAAGGAGATGATCGCCCTG
AAGGACGAGACTAACCCCATCGAGGAGTGGCAGCACATCGAGCAGCTGAAGGGCAGCGCCGAGGGCAGCA
TCAGATACCCCGCCTGGAACGGCATCATCAGCCAGGAGGTGCTGGACTACCTGAGCAGCTACATCAACAG
GCGGATCTGAGCTTCTCTAGCTAGAGTCGATCGACAAGCTCGAGTTTCTCCATAATAATGTGTGAGTAGT
TCCCAGATAAGGGAATTAGGGTTCCTATAGGGTTTCGCTCATGTGTTGAGCATATAAGAAACCCTTAGTA
TGTATTTGTATTTGTAAAATACTTCTATCAATAAAATTTCTAATTCCTAAAACCAAAATCCAGTACTAAA
ATCCAGATCGCTTTACTGAGACCGCAGCTGGCACGACAGGTTTCCCGACTGGAAAGCGGGCAGTGAGCGC
AACGCAATTAATGTGAGTTAGCTCACTCATTAGGCACCCCAGGCTTTACACTTTATGCTTCCGGCTCGTA
TGTTGTGTGGAATTGTGAGCGGATAACAATTTCACACAGGAAACAGCTATGACCATGATTACGCCAAGCT
TGCATGCCTGCAGGTCGACTCTAGAGGATCCCCGGGTACCGAGCTCGAATTCACTGGCCGTCGTTTTACA
ACGTCGTGACTGGGAAAACCCTGGCGTTACCCAACTTAATCGCCTTGCAGCACATCCCCCTTTCGCCAGC
TGGCGTAATAGCGAAGAGGCCCGCACCGATCGCCCTTCCCAACAGTTGCGCAGCCTGAATGGCGAATGGC
GCCTGATGCGGTATTTTCTCCTTACGCATCTGTGCGGTATTTCACACCGCATATGGTGCACTCTCAGTAC
AATCTGCTCTGATGCCGCATAGTTAAGCCAGCCCCGACACCCGCCAACACCCGCTGACGCGCCCTGACGG
GCTTGTCTGCTCCCGGCATCCGCTTACAGACAAGCTGTGACGGTCTCAGGGACACGAAGTGATCCGTTTA
AACTATCAGTGTTTGACAGGATATATTGGCGGGTAAACCTAAGAGAAAAGAGCGTTTATTAGAATAATCG
GATATTTAAAAGGGCGTGAAAAGGTTTATCCGTTCGTCCATTTGTATGTGCCAGCCGCCTTTGCGACGCT
CACCGGGCTGGTTGCCCTCGCCGCTGGGCTGGCGGCCGTCTATGGCCCTGCAAACGCGCCAGAAACGCCG
TCGAAGCCGTGTGCGAGACACCGCGGCCGCCGGCGTTGTGGATACCTCGCGGAAAACTTGGCCCTCACTG
ACAGATGAGGGGCGGACGTTGACACTTGAGGGGCCGACTCACCCGGCGCGGCGTTGACAGATGAGGGGCA
GGCTCGATTTCGGCCGGCGACGTGGAGCTGGCCAGCCTCGCAAATCGGCGAAAACGCCTGATTTTACGCG
AGTTTCCCACAGATGATGTGGACAAGCCTGGGGATAAGTGCCCTGCGGTATTGACACTTGAGGGGCGCGA
CTACTGACAGATGAGGGGCGCGATCCTTGACACTTGAGGGGCAGAGTGCTGACAGATGAGGGGCGCACCT
ATTGACATTTGAGGGGCTGTCCACAGGCAGAAAATCCAGCATTTGCAAGGGTTTCCGCCCGTTTTTCGGC
CACCGCTAACCTGTCTTTTAACCTGCTTTTAAACCAATATTTATAAACCTTGTTTTTAACCAGGGCTGCG
CCCTGTGCGCGTGACCGCGCACGCCGAAGGGGGGTGCCCCCCCTTCTCGAACCCTCCCGGCCCGCTAACG
CGGGCCTCCCATCCCCCCAGGGGCTGCGCCCCTCGGCCGCGAACGGCCTCACCCCAAAAATGGCAGCGCT
GGCCAATTCCCGAGTGCGCGGAACCCCTATTTGTTTATTTTTCTAAATACATTCAAATATGTATCCGCTC
ATGAGACAATAACCCTGATAAATGCTTCAATAATATTGAAAAAGGAAGAGTATGGCTAAAATGAGAATAT
CACCGGAATTGAAAAAACTGATCGAAAAATACCGCTGCGTAAAAGATACGGAAGGAATGTCTCCTGCTAA
GGTATATAAGCTGGTGGGAGAAAATGAAAACCTATATTTAAAAATGACGGACAGCCGGTATAAAGGGACC
ACCTATGATGTGGAACGGGAAAAGGACATGATGCTATGGCTGGAAGGAAAGCTGCCTGTTCCAAAGGTCC
TGCACTTTGAACGGCATGATGGCTGGAGCAATCTGCTCATGAGTGAGGCCGATGGCGTCCTTTGCTCGGA
AGAGTATGAAGATGAACAAAGCCCTGAAAAGATTATCGAGCTGTATGCGGAGTGCATCAGGCTCTTTCAC
TCCATCGACATATCGGATTGTCCCTATACGAATAGCTTAGACAGCCGCTTAGCCGAATTGGATTACTTAC
TGAATAACGATCTGGCCGATGTGGATTGCGAAAACTGGGAAGAGGACACTCCATTTAAAGATCCGCGCGA
GCTGTATGATTTTTTAAAGACGGAAAAGCCCGAAGAGGAACTTGTCTTTTCCCACGGCGACCTGGGAGAC
AGCAACATCTTTGTGAAAGATGGCAAAGTAAGTGGCTTTATTGATCTTGGGAGAAGCGGCAGGGCGGACA
AGTGGTATGACATTGCCTTCTGCGTCCGGTCGCTCAGGGAGGATATCGGGGAAGAACAGTATGTCGAGCT
ATTTTTTGACTTACTGGGGATCAAGCCTGATTGGGAGAAAATAAAATATTATATTTTACTGGATGAATTG
TTTTAGCTGTCAGACCAAGTTTACTCATATATACTTTAGATTGATTTAAAACTTCATTTTTAATTTAAAA
GGATCTAGGTGAAGATCCTTTTTGATAATCTCATGACCAAAATCCCTTAACGTGAGTTTTCGTTCCACTG
AGCGTCAGACCCCGTAGAAAAGATCAAAGGATCTTCTTGAGATCCTTTTTTTCTGCGCGTAATCTGCTGC
TTGCAAACAAAAAAACCACCGCTACCAGCGGTGGTTTGTTTGCCGGATCAAGAGCTACCAACTCTTTTTC
CGAAGGTAACTGGCTTCAGCAGAGCGCAGATACCAAATACTGTTCTTCTAGTGTAGCCGTAGTTAGGCCA
CCACTTCAAGAACTCTGTAGCACCGCCTACATACCTCGCTCTGCTAATCCTGTTACCAGTGGCTGCTGCC
AGTGGCGATAAGTCGTGTCTTACCGGGTTGGACTCAAGACGATAGTTACCGGATAAGGCGCAGCGGTCGG
GCTGAACGGGGGGTTCGTGCACACAGCCCAGCTTGGAGCGAACGACCTACACCGAACTGAGATACCTACA
GCGTGAGCTATGAGAAAGCGCCACGCTTCCCGAAGGGAGAAAGGCGGACAGGTATCCGGTAAGCGGCAGG
GTCGGAACAGGAGAGCGCACGAGGGAGCTTCCAGGGGGAAACGCCTGGTATCTTTATAGTCCTGTCGGGT
TTCGCCACCTCTGACTTGAGCGTCGATTTTTGTGATGCTCGTCAGGGGGGCGGAGCCTATGGAAAAACGC
CAGCAACGCGGCCTTTTTACGGTTCCTGGCAGATCCTAGATGTGGCGCAACGATGCCGGCGACAAGCAGG
AGCGCACCGACTTCTTCCGCATCAAGTGTTTTGGCTCTCAGGCCGAGGCCCACGGCAAGTATTTGGGCAA
GGGGTCGCTGGTATTCGTGCAGGGCAAGATTCGGAATACCAAGTACGAGAAGGACGGCCAGACGGTCTAC
GGGACCGACTTCATTGCCGATAAGGTGGATTATCTGGACACCAAGGCACCAGGCGGGTCAAATCAGGAAT
AAGGGCACATTGCCCCGGCGTGAGTCGGGGCAATCCCGCAAGGAGGGTGAATGAATCGGACGTTTGACCG
GAAGGCATACAGGCAAGAACTGATCGACGCGGGGTTTTCCGCCGAGGATGCCGAAACCATCGCAAGCCGC
ACCGTCATGCGTGCGCCCCGCGAAACCTTCCAGTCCGTCGGCTCGATGGTCCAGCAAGCTACGGCCAAGA
TCGAGCGCGACAGCGTGCAACTGGCTCCCCCTGCCCTGCCCGCGCCATCGGCCGCCGTGGAGCGTTCGCG
TCGTCTTGAACAGGAGGCGGCAGGTTTGGCGAAGTCGATGACCATCGACACGCGAGGAACTATGACGACC
AAGAAGCGAAAAACCGCCGGCGAGGACCTGGCAAAACAGGTCAGCGAGGCCAAGCAGGCCGCGTTGCTGA
AACACACGAAGCAGCAGATCAAGGAAATGCAGCTTTCCTTGTTCGATATTGCGCCGTGGCCGGACACGAT
GCGAGCGATGCCAAACGACACGGCCCGCTCTGCCCTGTTCACCACGCGCAACAAGAAAATCCCGCGCGAG
GCGCTGCAAAACAAGGTCATTTTCCACGTCAACAAGGACGTGAAGATCACCTACACCGGCGTCGAGCTGC
GGGCCGACGATGACGAACTGGTGTGGCAGCAGGTGTTGGAGTACGCGAAGCGCACCCCTATCGGCGAGCC
GATCACCTTCACGTTCTACGAGCTTTGCCAGGACCTGGGCTGGTCGATCAATGGCCGGTATTACACGAAG
GCCGAGGAATGCCTGTCGCGCCTACAGGCGACGGCGATGGGCTTCACGTCCGACCGCGTTGGGCACCTGG
AATCGGTGTCGCTGCTGCACCGCTTCCGCGTCCTGGACCGTGGCAAGAAAACGTCCCGTTGCCAGGTCCT
GATCGACGAGGAAATCGTCGTGCTGTTTGCTGGCGACCACTACACGAAATTCATATGGGAGAAGTACCGC
AAGCTGTCGCCGACGGCCCGACGGATGTTCGACTATTTCAGCTCGCACCGGGAGCCGTACCCGCTCAAGC
TGGAAACCTTCCGCCTCATGTGCGGATCGGATTCCACCCGCGTGAAGAAGTGGCGCGAGCAGGTCGGCGA
AGCCTGCGAAGAGTTGCGAGGCAGCGGCCTGGTGGAACACGCCTGGGTCAATGATGACCTGGTGCATTGC
AAACGCTAGGGCCTTGTGGGGTCAGTTCCGGCTGGGGGTTCAGCAGCCCCTGCTCGGATCTGTTGGACCG
GACAGTAGTCATGGTTGATGGGCTGCCTGTATCGAGTGGTGATTTTGTGCCGAGCTGCCGGTCGGGGAGC
TGTTGGCTGGCTGGTGGCAGGATATATTGTGGTGTAAACAAATTGACGCTTAGACAACTTAATAACACAT
TGCGGACGTTTTTAATGTACTGGGGTTGAACACTCT
Features (pLannotate 1.2.2; 30 found; start..end, strand, type, name):
    890..910     +  misc_feature   TMV Ω (fragment): translational enhancer from the tobacco mosaic virus 5'-leader sequence (Gallie et al., 1988)
    911..944     +  protein_bind   FRT (minimal): supports FLP-mediated excision but not integration (Turan and Bode, 2011) FLP recombinase from the Saccharomyces cerevisiae 2μ plasmid
    945..1652    +  terminator     OCS terminator: octopine synthase terminator
   1653..1686    +  protein_bind   FRT (minimal): supports FLP-mediated excision but not integration (Turan and Bode, 2011) FLP recombinase from the Saccharomyces cerevisiae 2μ plasmid
   1687..1721    +  misc_feature   TMV Ω (fragment): translational enhancer from the tobacco mosaic virus 5'-leader sequence (Gallie et al., 1988)
   1753..1941    +  intron         IV2 intron: modified second intron of the potato ST-LS1 gene (Vancanneyt et al., 1990)
   1939..2844    +  CDS            LUCI_RENRE: Experimental evidence at protein level: Swiss-Prot protein existence level 1. Upon binding the substrate, the enzyme catalyzes an oxygenation, producing a very short-lived hydroperoxide that cyclizes into a dioxetanone structure, which collapses, releasing a CO(2) molecule. The spontaneous breakdown of the dioxetanone releases the energy (about 50 kcal/mole) that is necessary to generate the excited state of the coelenteramide product, which is the singlet form of the monoanion. In vivo the product undergoes the process of nonradiative energy transfer to an accessory protein, a green fluoresce
   2851..2925    +  CDS            DREB2A (fragment): DRE2A_ARATH - Also known as ERF045. Experimental evidence at protein level: Swiss-Prot protein existence level 1. Transcriptional activator that binds specifically to the DNA sequence 5'-[AG]CCGAC-3'. Binding to the C-repeat/DRE element mediates high salinity- and dehydration-inducible transcription. From Arabidopsis thaliana (Mouse-ear cress).
   2969..3143    +  polyA_signal   CaMV poly(A) signal: cauliflower mosaic virus polyadenylation signal
   3531..5180    +  CDS            LUCI_PHOPY: Experimental evidence at protein level: Swiss-Prot protein existence level 1. Produces green light with a wavelength of 562 nm. From Photinus pyralis (Common eastern firefly) (Lampyris pyralis).
   5203..5403    +  terminator     gene 7 terminator: transcription terminator for octopine-type Ti plasmid gene 7
   5746..5801    +  misc_feature   TMV Ω: translational enhancer from the tobacco mosaic virus 5'-leader sequence (Gallie et al., 1988)
   5803..6513    +  CDS            FLPo (fragment): nuclear-targeted site-specific recombinase FLPo is a mouse codon-optimized fusion between the SV40 nuclear localization signal and a thermostable version of the Saccharomyces cerevisiae site-specific recombinase FLP. Recombination occurs at FRT sequences.
   6513..6701    +  intron         IV2 intron: modified second intron of the potato ST-LS1 gene (Vancanneyt et al., 1990)
   6699..7290    +  CDS            FLPo (fragment): nuclear-targeted site-specific recombinase FLPo is a mouse codon-optimized fusion between the SV40 nuclear localization signal and a thermostable version of the Saccharomyces cerevisiae site-specific recombinase FLP. Recombination occurs at FRT sequences.
   7325..7499    +  polyA_signal   CaMV poly(A) signal: cauliflower mosaic virus polyadenylation signal
   7514..7556    +  CDS            lacI (fragment): lac repressor; lacI; The lac repressor binds to the lac operator to inhibit transcription in E. coli. This inhibition can be relieved by adding lactose or isopropyl-β-D-thiogalactopyranoside (IPTG).
   7569..7590    +  protein_bind   CAP binding site: CAP binding activates transcription in the presence of cAMP. E. coli catabolite activator protein
   7605..7635    +  promoter       lac promoter: promoter for the E. coli lac operon
   7639..7661    +  protein_bind   lac operator (fragment): The lac repressor binds to the lac operator to inhibit transcription in E. coli. This inhibition can be relieved by adding lactose or isopropyl-β-D-thiogalactopyranoside (IPTG). lac repressor encoded by lacI
   7696..7752    -  misc_feature   MCS: pUC18/19 multiple cloning site
   7749..7906    +  CDS            lacZα (fragment): LacZα fragment of β-galactosidase; lacZ fragment
   7912..8011    -  misc_feature   bom (fragment): basis of mobility region from pBR322
   8134..8158    +  misc_feature   RB T-DNA repeat: right border repeat from nopaline C58 T-DNA
   8255..8886    +  rep_origin     oriV: incP origin of replication
   8977..9081    +  promoter       AmpR promoter: bla
   9082..9876    +  CDS            KanR: aminoglycoside phosphotransferase; aphA-3; confers resistance to kanamycin
  10047..10635   +  rep_origin     ori: high-copy-number ColE1/pMB1/pBR322/pUC origin of replication
  10971..12116   +  CDS            trfA: TRFA_ECOLX - Experimental evidence at protein level: Swiss-Prot protein existence level 1. Also involved in plasmid copy number control, promoting intermolecular coupling of protein bound iterons at oriV, which inhibits replication initiation. From Escherichia coli.
  12265..12289   +  misc_feature   LB T-DNA repeat: left border repeat from nopaline C58 T-DNA
