[The description below was written by a language model from this plasmid's Addgene catalogue record and pLannotate feature annotations shown in this document.]
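Description:
LLP765_L2pV3_ANIMPLYB_B3RT_FRT_OCS_Rluc_1IF_lacZ is a 12.4 kb plant expression and synthetic biology construct built in the pAGM4673 binary backbone, a level 2 modular cloning acceptor. The backbone carries nopaline-type left and right T-DNA border repeats for Agrobacterium-mediated delivery, an incP oriV with its trfA replication gene for broad-host maintenance, a ColE1/pUC-type origin for E. coli, and a kanamycin resistance gene for bacterial selection. A lac promoter/operator with a lacZα fragment and pUC-type polylinker sits just inside the right border. As the name suggests, this is the retained lacZ cassette, which would allow further modules to be added with blue/white screening.

The payload is a recombinase-based A NIMPLY B logic gate driving a Renilla luciferase output. According to the catalogue entry, an Act2 promoter flanked by B3RT sites is followed by an OCS terminator flanked by minimal FRT sites, placed within a TMV Ω leader upstream of Rluc. The Rluc coding sequence contains the potato IV2 intron, which prevents expression in bacteria. It ends in a C-terminal PEST degron, which the annotation detects as a DREB2A-derived fragment, and is followed by a CaMV poly(A) signal. FLP removes the blocking terminator and turns the output on, whereas B3 would delete the promoter and turn it off.

A firefly luciferase unit with a gene 7 terminator serves as a normalisation reporter; the depositor gives its promoter as TCTP1. A third unit supplies one constitutive recombinase input. The depositor comment lists this as TCTP1::B3o, but the feature table annotates an intron-containing FLPo-like sequence, and the "1IF" in the name may point to FLP, so the record is inconsistent here. The plasmid represents a fixed one-input state of the gate for testing circuit behaviour in plants.
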