Addgene plasmid #192409: LLP765_L2pV3_ANIMPLYB_B3RT_FRT_OCS_Rluc_1IF_lacZ
Purpose: To act as a 1-input state of the A NIMPLY B gate.
Depositing lab: Ryan Lister. Depositing organization: University of Western Australia. Publication: Synthetic memory circuits for stable cell reprogramming in plants. Lloyd JPB, Ly F, Gong P, Pflueger J, Swain T, Pflueger C, Fourie E, Khan MA, Kidd BN, Lister R. Nat Biotechnol. 2022 Jul 4. pii: 10.1038/s41587-022-01383-2. doi: 10.1038/s41587-022-01383-2. PubMed 35788565.
Backbone
  Vector backbone: pAGM4673
  Backbone manufacturer: Sylvestre Marillonnet
  Vector type: Plant Expression, Synthetic Biology
Growth in bacteria
  Bacterial resistance: Kanamycin, 50 μg/mL
  Growth temperature: 30°C
  Growth strain: DH5alpha
  Copy number: Unknown
Gene/Insert
  Gene/Insert name: B3RT-Act2-B3RT::FRT-OCS-FRT::Rluc
  Species: Renilla reniformis
  Tag / fusion protein: PEST (C terminal on insert)
  Cloning method: Restriction Enzyme; 5′ cloning site unknown (unknown if destroyed)
Terms and licenses: Academic/Nonprofit Terms; Industry Terms: Not Available to Industry
Depositor comments: Other genes: TCTP1::Fluc, TCTP1::B3o
How to cite: LLP765_L2pV3_ANIMPLYB_B3RT_FRT_OCS_Rluc_1IF_lacZ was a gift from Ryan Lister (Addgene plasmid # 192409 ; http://n2t.net/addgene:192409 ; RRID:Addgene_192409)
